LOCUS       Exported 892 bp ds-DNA linear SYN 25-MAY-2021
DEFINITION  synthetic linear DNA
ACCESSION   .
VERSION     .
KEYWORDS    pCAX APPs-695-alpha
SOURCE      synthetic DNA construct
  ORGANISM  synthetic DNA construct
REFERENCE   1 (bases 1 to 892)
  AUTHORS   Young-Pearse TL, Bai J, Chang R, Zheng JB, LoTurco JJ, Selkoe DJ
  TITLE     A critical function for beta-amyloid precursor protein in neuronal
            migration revealed by in utero RNA interference.
  JOURNAL   J Neurosci. 2007 Dec 26. 27(52):14459-69.
  PUBMED    18160654
REFERENCE   2 (bases 1 to 892)
  AUTHORS   .
  TITLE     Direct Submission
  JOURNAL   Exported May 25, 2021 from SnapGene Server 1.1.58
            http://www.snapgene.com
FEATURES             Location/Qualifiers
     source          1..892
                     /organism="synthetic DNA construct"
                     /mol_type="other DNA"
ORIGIN
        1 ttttgatgat gaacttcata tcctgagtca tgtcggaatt ctgcatccat cttcacttca
       61 gagatctcct ccgtcttgat atttgtcaac ccagaacctg gtcgagtggt cagtcctcgg
      121 tcggcagcag ggcgggcatc aacaggctca acttcgtttt ctgtgttggc tggcacagag
      181 tcagccccaa aagaatgcca cggctggaga tcgtccaggc tgaactctcc attcacggga
      241 aggagctcca cggtggtttt cgtttcggtc aaagatggca tgagagcatc gtttccgtaa
      301 ctgatccttg gttcactaat catgttggcc aagacgtcat ctgaatagtt ttgctctttn
      361 nnnnnnnnnn nnnnnnnnnn nnnnnnnnnn nnnnnnnnnn nnnnnnnnnn nnnnnnnnnn
      421 nnnnnnnnnn nnnnnnnnnn nnnnnnnnnn nnnnnnnnnn nnnnnnnnnn nnnnnnnnnn
      481 nnnnnnnnnn nnnnnnnnnn nnnnnnnnnn nnnnnnnnnn nnnnnnnnnn nnnnnnnnnn
      541 nnnnnnnnnn nnnnnnnnnn nnnnnnnnnn nnnnnnnnnn nnnnnnnnnn nnnnnnnnnn
      601 nnnnnnnnnn nnnnnnnnnn nnnnnnnnnn nnnnnnnnnn nnnnnnnnnn nnnnnnnnnn
      661 nnnnnnnnnn nnnnnnnnnn nnnnnnnnnn nnnnnnnnnn nnnnnnnnnn nnnnnnnnnn
      721 nnnnnnnnnn nnnnnnnnnn nnnnnnnnnn nnnnnnnnnn nnnnnnnnnn nnnnnnnnnn
      781 nnnnnnnnnn nnnnnnnnnn nnnnnnnnnn nnnnnnnnnn nnnnnnnnnn nnnnnnnnnn
      841 nnnnnnnnnn nnnnnnnnnn nnnnnnnnnn nnnnnnnnnn nnnnnnnnnn nn
//
