>Addgene plasmid #30147 | pCAX APPs-695-alpha | addgene partial sequence | sequence record 35360 | 30147 with pCAX-F 5'-CAGCTCCTGGGCAACGTGC
TTTTGGCAAGAATTCAGGTACCGATATCCTCGAGCCATGCTGCCCGGTTTGGCACTGCTCCTGCTGGCCG
CCTGGACGGCTCGGGCGCTGGAGGTACCC
[315 nt withheld, positions 100-414]
CTTCTCGTTCCTGACAAGTGCAAATTCTTACACCAGGAGAGGATGGATGTTTGCGAAACTCATCTTCACT
GGCACACCGTCGCCAAAGAGACATGCAGTGAGAAGAGTACCAACTTGCATGACTACGGCATGTTGCTGCC
CTGCGGAATTGACAAGTTCCGAGGGGTAGAGTTTGTGTGTTGCCCACTGGCTGAAGAAAGTGACAATGTG
GATTCTGCTGATGCGGAGGAGGATGACTCGGATGTCTGGTGGGGCGGAGCAGACACAGACTATGCAGATG
GGAG
