>Addgene plasmid #30147 | pCAX APPs-695-alpha | addgene partial sequence | sequence record 47624 | hAPP-F 5'-AAGAAGCCGATGATGACGAG
GTGGAAGAGGTGGTTCGAGTTCCTACAACAGCAGCCAGTACCCCTGATGCCGTTGACAAGTATCTCGAGA
CACCTGGGGATGAGAATGAA
[540 nt withheld, positions 91-630]
AAAGAGCAAAACTATTCAGATGACGTCTTGGCCAACATGATTAGTGAACCAAGGATCAGTTACGGAAACG
ATGCTCTCATGCCATCTTTGACCGAAACGAAAACCACCGTGGAGCTCCTTCCCGTGAATGGAGAGTTCAG
CCTGGACGATCTCCAGCCGTGGCATTCT
