[The description below was written by a language model from this plasmid's Addgene catalogue record and the feature table of its GenBank file.]
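Description:
pCAX APPs-695-alpha is a mammalian expression plasmid built on the pCAX backbone that carries a truncated human amyloid precursor protein (APP) coding sequence. It is maintained in E. coli as a high-copy plasmid under ampicillin selection. The insert, listed at about 1.7 kb, encodes amino acids 1–612 of the 695-residue APP isoform. This corresponds to APPs-alpha, the soluble ectodomain fragment normally released when alpha-secretase cleaves full-length APP. Because the transmembrane and cytoplasmic regions are absent, the expressed product should be a secreted form of the protein rather than a membrane-anchored one. The fragment was cloned by restriction digestion into an EcoRV site, which is retained at both ends of the insert. No epitope tag or reporter is recorded.

The record does not state the promoter, polyadenylation signal or origin of replication, so the regulatory context of the insert has to be taken from outside descriptions of pCAX rather than from this entry. The listed backbone size of 1380 bp looks small for a complete mammalian expression vector and should be treated with caution. The accompanying GenBank file covers only an 892 bp stretch of the plasmid and carries no annotation beyond the source feature, so it offers no independent confirmation of the insert boundaries or backbone elements.

The associated publication examined the role of APP in neuronal migration using in utero RNA interference. This suggests the construct was used to express the soluble ectodomain in that setting, for example to compare its activity with that of full-length APP, although the record does not spell out its specific experimental role.
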