Addgene plasmid #30147: pCAX APPs-695-alpha
Depositing lab: Dennis Selkoe & Tracy Young-Pearse. Depositing organization: Brigham and Women's Hospital. Publication: A critical function for beta-amyloid precursor protein in neuronal migration revealed by in utero RNA interference. Young-Pearse TL, Bai J, Chang R, Zheng JB, LoTurco JJ, Selkoe DJ. J Neurosci. 2007 Dec 26. 27(52):14459-69. 10.1523/JNEUROSCI.4701-07.2007 PubMed 18160654.
Backbone
  Vector backbone: pCAX
  Backbone size w/o insert (bp): 1380
  Vector type: Mammalian Expression
Growth in bacteria
  Bacterial resistance: Ampicillin, 100 μg/mL
  Growth temperature: 37°C
  Growth strain: DH5alpha
  Copy number: High Copy
Gene/Insert
  Gene/Insert name: Amyloid Precursor Protein - soluble (alt name: APPs-alpha)
  Species: H. sapiens (human)
  Insert size (bp): 1700
  Mutation: amino acids 1–612
  Entrez Gene: APP (a.k.a. AAA, ABETA, ABPP, AD1, APPI, CTFgamma, CVAP, PN-II, PN2, alpha-sAPP, preA4)
  Cloning method: Restriction Enzyme; 5′ cloning site EcoRV (not destroyed); 3′ cloning site EcoRV (not destroyed)
  Sequencing primers: 5′ n/a
Terms and licenses: Academic/Nonprofit Terms; Industry Terms: Not Available to Industry
How to cite: pCAX APPs-695-alpha was a gift from Dennis Selkoe & Tracy Young-Pearse (Addgene plasmid # 30147 ; http://n2t.net/addgene:30147 ; RRID:Addgene_30147)
